>Addgene plasmid #135730 | pFETCh_ZBTB7B | addgene full sequence | sequence record 271137 | Addgene NGS Result
GTGATGCGGTTTTGGCAGTACATCAATGGGCGTGGATAGCGGTTTGACTCACGGGGATTTCAAGTCTCCA
CCCCATTGACGTCAATGGGAGTTTGTTTTGGCACCAAAATCAACGGGACTTTCCAAAATGTCGTAACAAC
TCCGCCCCATTGACGCAAATGGGCGGTAGGCGTGTACGGTGGGAGGTCTATATAAGCAGAGCTCGTTTAG
TGAACCGTCAGATCGCCTGGAGACGCCATCCACGCTGTTTTGACCTCCATAGGAGACACCGGGACCGATC
CAGCCTGGGGATCCCGACCATGGCTTCGTACCCCTGCCATCAACACGCGTCTGCGTTCGACCAGGCTGCG
CGTTCTCGCGGCCATAGCAACCGACGTACGGCGTTGCGCCCTCGCCGGCAGCAAGAAGCCACGGAAGTCC
GCCTGGAGCAGAAAATGCCCACGCTACTGCGGGTTTATATAGACGGTCCTCACGGGATGGGGAAAACCAC
CACCACGCAACTGCTGGTGGCCCTGGGTTCGCGCGACGATATCGTCTACGTACCCGAGCCGATGACTTAC
TGGCAGGTGCTGGGGGCTTCCGAGACAATCGCGAACATCTACACCACACAACACCGCCTCGACCAGGGTG
AGATATCGGCCGGGGACGCGGCGGTGGTAATGACAAGCGCCCAGATAACAATGGGCATGCCTTATGCCGT
GACCGACGCCGTTCTGGCTCCTCATATCGGGGGGGAGGCTGGGAGCTCACATGCCCCGCCCCCGGCCCTC
ACCCTCATCTTCGACCGCCATCCCATCGCCGCCCTCCTGTGCTACCCGGCCGCGCGATACCTTATGGGCA
GCATGACCCCCCAGGCCGTGCTGGCGTTCGTGGCCCTCATCCCGCCGACCTTGCCCGGCACAAACATCGT
GTTGGGGGCCCTTCCGGAGGACAGACACATCGACCGCCTGGCCAAACGCCAGCGCCCCGGCGAGCGGCTT
GACCTGGCTATGCTGGCCGCGATTCGCCGCGTTTACGGGCTGCTTGCCAATACGGTGCGGTATCTGCAGG
GCGGCGGGTCGTGGCGGGAGGATTGGGGACAGCTTTCGGGGACGGCCGTGCCGCCCCAGGGTGCCGAGCC
CCAGAGCAACGCGGGCCCACGACCCCATATCGGGGACACGTTATTTACCCTGTTTCGGGCCCCCGAGTTG
CTGGCCCCCAACGGCGACCTGTACAACGTGTTTGCCTGGGCCTTGGACGTCTTGGCCAAACGCCTCCGTC
CCATGCACGTCTTTATCCTGGATTACGACCAATCGCCCGCCGGCTGCCGGGACGCCCTGCTGCAACTTAC
CTCCGGGATGGTCCAGACCCACGTCACCACCCCCGGCTCCATACCGACGATCTGCGACCTGGCGCGCACG
TTTGCCCGGGAGATGGGGGAGGCTAACTGAGGATCCCACGTCACTATTGTATACTCTATATTATACTCTA
TGTTATACTCTGTAATCCTACTCAATAAACGTGTCACGCCTGTGAAACCGTACTAAGTCTCCCGTGTATT
CTTATCACCATCAGGTGACATCCTCGCCCAGGCTGTCAATCATGCCGGTATCGATTCCAGTAGCACCGGC
CCCACGCTGACAACCCACTCTTGCAGCGTTAGCAGCGCCCCTCTTAACAAGCCGACCCCCACCAGCGTCG
CGGTTACTAACACTCCTCTCCCCGACCTGCAGCCCAGCTCCAGCAGGGGGTGGATCTGGAGCATGGAGGA
TTCGGTGCCCAGGAGGGCAGTGCTGGAAGCAGAGGAGTGGATAATGACAAGGCCTAGTTAAGCTAGAGGT
GAGCTAGCAGGGTATCTCCTGGGGCAATAGTGGGGTAACAAATGGTGAGGAACAGGGATGGGACAAGGCC
AGGGTGGGATGACCAGGAGGAGCCAGGGATCCCATCCTGAACACCTCCCTGCCCCTCACCCCTGCCTGTG
CCAGGAACGACAAGCTGAAGATCCACATGCGGAAGCACACGGGAGAGCGCCCCTACTCATGCCCGCACTG
CCCAGCCCGCTTCCTGCACAGCTACGACCTCAAGAACCACATGCACCTGCACACAGGGGACCGGCCCTAT
GAGTGCCACCTGTGCCACAAGGCTTTCGCCAAGGAGGACCACCTGCAGCGCCACCTCAAAGGCCAGAACT
GCCTGGAGGTGCGCACCCGACGGCGCCGCAAGGACGATGCACCACCCCACTACCCACCACCCTCTACCGC
TGCTGCATCCCCCGCTGGCCTCGACCTCTCCAATGGCCACCTGGACACCTTCCGCCTCTCTCTAGCTCGA
TTCTGGGAGCAGTCAGCCCCCACTGGGCCCCCGGTCTCTACCCCAGGGCCCCCTGATGACGATGAGGAGG
AAGGGGCACCCACCACACCCCAGGCTGAAGGTGCCATGGAGTCCTCTGGGAGCGGAGGAGGTTCCGGTGG
AGGTGGTTCTGGAGATTACAAGGATGACGACGATAAGGGCGATTACAAGGATGACGACGATAAGGGAGAT
TACAAGGATGACGACGATAAGGTTTCAGGAAGCGGAGCTACTAACTTCAGCCTGCTGAAGCAGGCTGGAG
ACGTGGAGGAGAACCCTGGACCTGGATCGTTTCGCATGATTGAACAAGATGGATTGCACGCAGGTTCTCC
GGCCGCTTGGGTGGAGAGGCTATTCGGCTATGACTGGGCACAACAGACAATCGGCTGCTCTGATGCCGCC
GTGTTCCGGCTGTCAGCGCAGGGGCGCCCGGTTCTTTTTGTCAAGACCGACCTGTCCGGTGCCCTGAATG
AACTGCAGGACGAGGCAGCGCGGCTATCGTGGCTGGCCACGACGGGCGTTCCTTGCGCAGCTGTGCTCGA
CGTTGTCACTGAAGCGGGAAGGGACTGGCTGCTATTGGGCGAAGTGCCGGGGCAGGATCTCCTGTCATCT
CACCTTGCTCCTGCCGAGAAAGTATCCATCATGGCTGATGCAATGCGGCGGCTGCATACGCTTGATCCGG
CTACCTGCCCATTCGACCACCAAGCGAAACATCGCATCGAGCGAGCACGTACTCGGATGGAAGCCGGTCT
TGTCGATCAGGATGATCTGGACGAAGAGCATCAGGGGCTCGCGCCAGCCGAACTGTTCGCCAGGCTCAAG
GCGCGCATGCCCGACGGCGAGGATCTCGTCGTGACCCATGGCGATGCCTGCTTGCCGAATATCATGGTGG
AAAATGGCCGCTTTTCTGGATTCATCGACTGTGGCCGGCTGGGTGTGGCCGACCGCTATCAGGACATAGC
GTTGGCTACCCGTGATATTGCTGAAGAGCTTGGCGGCGAATGGGCTGACCGCTTCCTCGTGCTTTACGGT
ATCGCCGCTCCCGATTCGCAGCGCATCGCCTTCTATCGCCTTCTTGACGAGTTCTTCTGATTCGAACATC
CGAGGGCCAGACTGAAGCAGCACAAGGCCGGGGACACCCATGCCAAGCAGTGGGAGCACGCAGGACAGAC
ACAGCAGGGGTCTGGGGCACGGAGCCTTGCTGGCATCAGCATCAGCCCTTCCTCCCAGAGCCCTCATTCC
AATTCCAAGCTAAGAAGGTATTGGGGCAGAGGCTCCCCAAATTGGGGTGATCCCCCAAGGAGTGATACAT
ATATTGTGTATATATTTACAGCTGTATTGTAAAAGTGGGGTCCCTGTCCCCAGCTGCTCCTGGGGAGTAG
AAGCAATAATGTATTTCTAATTTGTGGGTCCCACTTCGGCTATGCGGGTTTCTAGGGGGTGGGGGCTTGG
GACCAAAGCCTTGCCCCGCCCCTATGCCCCTTGGGGGTTTTGGCTGTGTAAGGGGGTGAAGGACTGCCCC
TCCCTTTCGAGACCCCTCCTTCCTGGTTTCTGTTCCTTTTTCCTGGCAGTGAATTATGCAAAGGGGGCCG
GCAAAGGAAGGGTAGGTGGGGGAAAGCCAGGTGGAAGCTTGAAAGACTGGGGGACTGGGCCTGTAAGGAA
GGAGCCATCCCAGTCCCCCTCCGCCCTGCTCCCGGCGCTGAGTCATGGGGTCGTGGAGAAGGGGGCGGGG
TGGCCTGATTGGCTCGCCTGCCCCTGGGGGCAGTAGAGGGGCCCCGCCCAGCTAGGGGAGCCGCTCCGTT
CCACTCCCCTTGGAAAGTCCTCTCCACTGACTGTAGCCTCCAATTCACTGGCCGTCGTTCACTGGCCGTC
GTTTTACAACGTCGTGACTGGGAAAACCCTGGCGTTACCCAACTTAATCGCCTTGCAGCACATCCCCCTT
TCGCCAGCTGGCGTAATAGCGAAGAGGCCCGCACCGATCGCCCTTCCCAACAGTTGCGCAGCCCTGATGA
ATCCCCTAATGATTTTGGTAAAAATCATTAAGTTAAGGTGGATACACATCTTGTCATATGATCAAATGGT
TTCGCGAAAAATCAATAATCAGACAACAAGATGTGCGAACTCGATATTTTACACGACTCTCTTTACCAAT
TCTGCCCCGAATTACACTTAAAACGACTCAACAGCTTAACGTTGGCTTGCCACGCATTACTTGACTGTAA
AACTCTCACTCTTACCGAACTTGGCCGTAACCTGCCAACCAAAGCGAGAACAAAACATAACATCAAACGA
ATCGACCGATTGTTAGGTAATCGTCACCTCCACAAAGAGCGACTCGCTGTATACCGTTGGCATGCTAGCT
TTATCTGTTCGGGCAATACGATGCCCATTGTACTTGTTGACTGGTCTGATATTCGTGAGCAAAAACGACT
TATGGTATTGCGAGCTTCAGTCGCACTACACGGTCGTTCTGTTACTCTTTATGAGAAAGCGTTCCCGCTT
TCAGAGCAATGTTCAAAGAAAGCTCATGACCAATTTCTAGCCGACCTTGCGAGCATTCTACCGAGTAACA
CCACACCGCTCATTGTCAGTGATGCTGGCTTTAAAGTGCCATGGTATAAATCCGTTGAGAAGCTGGGTTG
GTACTGGTTAAGTCGAGTAAGAGGAAAAGTACAATATGCAGACCTAGGAGCGGAAAACTGGAAACCTATC
AGCAACTTACATGATATGTCATCTAGTCACTCAAAGACTTTAGGCTATAAGAGGCTGACTAAAAGCAATC
CAATCTCATGCCAAATTCTATTGTATAAATCTCGCTCTAAAGGCCGAAAAAATCAGCGCTCGACACGGAC
TCATTGTCACCACCCGTCACCTAAAATCTACTCAGCGTCGGCAAAGGAGCCATGGGTTCTAGCAACTAAC
TTACCTGTTGAAATTCGAACACCCAAACAACTTGTTAATATCTATTCGAAGCGAATGCAGATTGAAGAAA
CCTTCCGAGACTTGAAAAGTCCTGCCTACGGACTAGGCCTACGCCATAGCCGAACGAGCAGCTCAGAGCG
TTTTGATATCATGCTGCTAATCGCCCTGATGCTTCAACTAACATGTTGGCTTGCGGGCGTTCATGCTCAG
AAACAAGGTTGGGACAAGCACTTCCAGGCTAACACAGTCAGAAATCGAAACGTACTCTCAACAGTTCGCT
TAGGCATGGAAGTTTTGCGGCATTCTGGCTACACAATAACAAGGGAAGACTTACTCGTGGCTGCAACCCT
ACTAGCTCAAAATTTATTCACACATGGTTACGCTTTGGGGAAATTATGAGGGGATCTCTCAGTGCGCAGC
CTGAATGGCGAATGCGATTTATTCAACAAAGCCGCCGTCCCGTCAAGTCAGCGTAATGCTCTGCCAGTGT
TACAACCAATTAACCAATTCTGATTAGAAAAACTCATCGAGCATCAAATGAAACTGCAATATATTCATAT
CAGGATTATCAATACCATATTTTTGAAAAAGCCGTTTCTGTAATGAAGGAGAAAACTCACCGAGGCAGTT
CCATAGGATGGCAAGATCCTGGTATCGGTCTGCGATTCCGACTCGTCCAACATCAATACAACCTATTAAT
TTCCCCTCGTCAAAAATAAGGTTATCAAGTGAGAAATCACCATGAGTGACGACTGAATCCGGTGAGAATG
GCAAAAGCTTATGCATTTCTTTCCAGACTTGTTCAACAGGCCAGCCATTACGCTCGTCATCAAAATCACT
CGCATCAACCAAACCGTTATTCATTCGTGATTGCGCCTGAGCGAGACGAAATACGCGATCGCTGTTAAAA
GGACAATTACAAACAGGAATCGAATGCAACCGGCGCAGGAACACTGCCAGCGCATCAACAATATTTTCAC
CTGAATCAGGATATTCTTCTAATACCTGGAATGCTGTTTTCCCGGGGATCGCAGTGGTGAGTAACCATGC
ATCATCAGGAGTACGGATAAAATGCTTGATGGTCGGAAGAGGCATAAATTCCGTCAGCCAGTTTAGTCTG
ACCATCTCATCTGTAACATCATTGGCAACGCTACCTTTGCCATGTTTCAGAAACAACTCTGGCGCATCGG
GCTTCCCATACAATCGATAGATTGTCGCACCTGATTGCCCGACATTATCGCGAGCCCATTTATACCCATA
TAAATCAGCATCCATGTTGGAATTTAATCGCGGCTTCGAGCAAGACGTTTCCCGTTGAATATGGCTCATA
ACACCCCTTGTATTACTGTTTATGTAAGCAGACAGTTTTATTGTTCATGATGATATATTTTTATCTTGTG
CAATGTAACATCAGAGATTTTGAGACACAACGTGGCTTTGTTGAATAAATCGAACTTTTGCTGAGTTGAA
GGATCAGATCACGCATCTTCCCGACAACGCAGACCGTTCCGTGGCAAAGCAAAAGTTCAAAATCACCAAC
TGGTCCACCTACAACAAAGCTCTCATCAACCGTGGCTCCCTCACTTTCTGGCTGGATGATGGGGCGATTC
AGGCCTGGTATGAGTCAGCAACACCTTCTTCACGAGGCAGACCTCTCGACGGAGTTCCACTGAGCGTCAG
ACCCCGTAGAAAAGATCAAAGGATCTTCTTGAGATCCTTTTTTTCTGCGCGTAATCTGCTGCTTGCAAAC
AAAAAAACCACCGCTACCAGCGGTGGTTTGTTTGCCGGATCAAGAGCTACCAACTCTTTTTCCGAAGGTA
ACTGGCTTCAGCAGAGCGCAGATACCAAATACTGTTCTTCTAGTGTAGCCGTAGTTAGGCCACCACTTCA
AGAACTCTGTAGCACCGCCTACATACCTCGCTCTGCTAATCCTGTTACCAGTGGCTGCTGCCAGTGGCGA
TAAGTCGTGTCTTACCGGGTTGGACTCAAGACGATAGTTACCGGATAAGGCGCAGCGGTCGGGCTGAACG
GGGGGTTCGTGCACACAGCCCAGCTTGGAGCGAACGACCTACACCGAACTGAGATACCTACAGCGTGAGC
TATGAGAAAGCGCCACGCTTCCCGAAGGGAGAAAGGCGGACAGGTATCCGGTAAGCGGCAGGGTCGGAAC
AGGAGAGCGCACGAGGGAGCTTCCAGGGGGAAACGCCTGGTATCTTTATAGTCCTGTCGGGTTTCGCCAC
CTCTGACTTGAGCGTCGATTTTTGTGATGCTCGTCAGGGGGGCGGAGCCTATGGAAAAACGCCAGCAACG
CGGCCTTTTTACGGTTCCTGGCCTTTTGCTGGCCTTTTGCTCACATGTTCTTTCCTGCGTTATCCCCTGA
TTCTGTGGATAACCGTATTACCGCCTTTGAGTGAGCTGATACCGCTCGCCGCAGCCGAACGACCGAGCGC
AGCGAGTCAGTGAGCGAGGAAGCGGAAGAAGCTCGCACATTCAGCAGCGTTTTTCAGCGCGTTTTCGATC
AACGTTTCAATGTTGGTATCAACACCAGGTTTAACTTTGAACTTATCGGCACTGACGGTTACTGATTTTG
AACTTTTGCTTTGCCACGGAACGGTCTGCGTTGTCGGGAAGATGCGTGATCTGATCCTTCAACTCAGCAA
AAGTTCCCAATACGCAAACCGCCTCTCCCCGCGCGTTGGCCGATTCATTAATGCAGCTGGCACGACAGGT
TTCCCGACTGGAAAGCGGGCAGTGAGCGCAACGCAATTAATGTGAGTTAGCTCACTCATTAGGCACCCCA
GGCTTTACACTTTATGCTTCCGGCTCGTATGTTGTGTGGAATTGTGAGCGGATAACAATTTCACACAGGA
AACAGCTATGACCATGATTACGCCAAGCTTGCATGCCTGCAGGTCGACTCTAGAGGATCCCCGGGTACCG
AGCTCGAATTAGCTTGCATGCCTGCAGGTCAATTCCCTGGCATTATGCCCAGTACATGACCTTATGGGAC
TTTCCTACTTGGCAGTACATCTACGTATTAGTCATCGCTATTACCATG
Features (pLannotate 1.2.2; 22 found; start..end, strand, type, name):
     72..89      -  promoter       CMV promoter (fragment): human cytomegalovirus (CMV) immediate early promoter
    152..203     +  promoter       CMVd2 promoter: truncated human cytomegalovirus (CMV) immediate early promoter that yields moderately reduced expression relative to the full-length promoter
    294..365     -  CDS            UL24_HHV11 (fragment): Experimental evidence at protein level: Swiss-Prot protein existence level 1. May participate in nuclear egress of viral particles. Plays a role in the dispersal of several host nucleolar proteins including NCL/nucleolin and NPM1. Since deletion of host NCL/nucleolin negatively impact on nuclear egress, UL24 supposedly acts on this process through its effect on host nucleoli. From Human herpesvirus 1 (strain 17) (HHV-1) (Human herpes simplex virus 1).
    435..1430    +  CDS            ΔTK: truncated herpes simplex virus thymidine kinase (Salomon et al., 1995) confers sensitivity to nucleoside analogs such as acyclovir or ganciclovir
   1542..1703    +  CDS            UL122 (fragment): VIE2_HCMVT - Experimental evidence at protein level: Swiss-Prot protein existence level 1. Stimulates viral early and late gene expression and thus play a crucial role in the regulation of productive infection. In addition, activates quiescent cells to reenter the cell cycle and upregulates several E2F-responsive genes, which are responsible for pushing the cell into S phase. In S-phase, inhibits cellular DNA synthesis and blocks further cell cycle progression. From Human cytomegalovirus (strain Towne) (HHV-5) (Human herpesvirus 5).
   1972..2427    +  CDS            ZBTB7B (fragment): ZBT7B_HUMAN - Also known as ZBTB15, ZFP67, ZNF857B. Experimental evidence at protein level: Swiss-Prot protein existence level 1. Transcription regulator that acts as a key regulator of lineage commitment of immature T-cell precursors. Exerts distinct biological functions in the mammary epithelial cells and T cells in a tissue-specific manner. Necessary and sufficient for commitment of CD4 lineage, while its absence causes CD8 commitment. Development of immature T-cell precursors (thymocytes) to either the CD4 helper or CD8 killer T-cell lineages correlates precisely with their T-cell receptor
   2461..2514    +  CDS            3xFLAG (fragment): three tandem FLAG® epitope tags
   2518..2542    +  CDS            3xFLAG (fragment): three tandem FLAG® epitope tags
   2626..3417    +  CDS            neo: KKA2_KLEPN - Also known as kan, nptII. Experimental evidence at protein level: Swiss-Prot protein existence level 1. Resistance to kanamycin, neomycin, paromomycin, ribostamycin, butirosin and gentamicin B. From Klebsiella pneumoniae.
   4188..4333    +  CDS            lacZα (fragment): LacZα fragment of β-galactosidase; lacZ fragment
   4378..4447    -  ncRNA          RNA-OUT: Accession: RF00240 - RNA-OUT
   5663..5682    +  CDS            lacZα (fragment): LacZα fragment of β-galactosidase; lacZ fragment
   5764..6579    -  CDS            KanR: aminoglycoside phosphotransferase; aph(3')-Ia; confers resistance to kanamycin in bacteria or G418 (Geneticin®) in eukaryotes
   6764..6904    +  CDS            TRA2_ECOLX (fragment): Protein predicted: Swiss-Prot protein existence level 4. Required for transposition of transposon Tn903. From Escherichia coli.
   6959..7547    +  rep_origin     ori: high-copy-number ColE1/pMB1/pBR322/pUC origin of replication
   7916..8005    +  CDS            lacI (fragment): lac repressor; lacI; The lac repressor binds to the lac operator to inhibit transcription in E. coli. This inhibition can be relieved by adding lactose or isopropyl-β-D-thiogalactopyranoside (IPTG).
   8018..8039    +  protein_bind   CAP binding site: CAP binding activates transcription in the presence of cAMP. E. coli catabolite activator protein
   8054..8084    +  promoter       lac promoter: promoter for the E. coli lac operon
   8092..8108    +  protein_bind   lac operator: The lac repressor binds to the lac operator to inhibit transcription in E. coli. This inhibition can be relieved by adding lactose or isopropyl-β-D-thiogalactopyranoside (IPTG). lac repressor encoded by lacI
   8145..8200    -  misc_feature   MCS: pUC18/19 multiple cloning site
   8201..8220    -  misc_feature   MCS (fragment): pUC18/19 multiple cloning site
   8226..8308    +  enhancer       CMV enhancer (fragment): human cytomegalovirus immediate early enhancer; contains an 18-bp deletion relative to the standard CMV enhancer
