[The description below was written by a language model from this plasmid's Addgene catalogue record and pLannotate feature annotations shown in this document.]
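Description:
pFETCh_ZBTB7B is a CRISPR homology-directed repair donor plasmid built on the pFETCh_Donor backbone and designed to add a 3' (C-terminal) FLAG epitope tag to the endogenous human ZBTB7B gene, which encodes a zinc-finger transcription regulator involved in T-cell lineage commitment. It is propagated in E. coli as a high-copy plasmid from a ColE1/pUC-type origin under kanamycin selection (aph(3')-Ia KanR). Remnants of a pUC-style cloning region (lac promoter and operator, CAP site, lacZα fragments, MCS) are also annotated.

The payload consists of ZBTB7B homology arms, assembled by Gibson cloning, flanking a 3XFLAG-P2A-NeoR cassette. The feature table shows a fragment of the ZBTB7B coding sequence, corresponding to the end of the gene within the upstream arm, followed directly by the 3xFLAG tag and then the neomycin phosphotransferase (neo) coding sequence. The P2A element named in the catalogue record is not separately annotated, and neither is the downstream arm, which presumably lies in the unannotated region after neo. No separate promoter is annotated for this cassette, so after correct in-frame integration the endogenous locus would be expected to drive a single transcript. The P2A self-cleaving peptide would then separate FLAG-tagged ZBTB7B from the resistance protein, allowing G418 selection of edited cells.

The table also annotates a truncated herpes simplex virus thymidine kinase (ΔTK) upstream of the ZBTB7B fragment, with CMV enhancer/promoter fragments nearby. ΔTK confers sensitivity to nucleoside analogues such as ganciclovir and could in principle serve for counter-selection, although the record does not state its purpose. The associated publication indicates use in CRISPR epitope tagging for ChIP-seq of DNA-binding proteins, where a standard FLAG antibody replaces factor-specific antibodies. The guide RNA and Cas9 are not part of this plasmid.
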