Addgene plasmid #135730: pFETCh_ZBTB7B
Purpose: Donor vector for 3' FLAG tag of human ZBTB7B
Depositing lab: Richard M. Myers. Depositing organization: HudsonAlpha Institute for Biotechnology. Publication: CETCh-seq: CRISPR epitope tagging ChIP-seq of DNA-binding proteins. Savic D, Partridge EC, Newberry KM, Smith SB, Meadows SK, Roberts BS, Mackiewicz M, Mendenhall EM, Myers RM. Genome Res. 2015 Sep 9. 10.1101/gr.193540.115 PubMed 26355004.
Backbone
  Vector backbone: pFETCh_Donor
  Vector type: CRISPR
Growth in bacteria
  Bacterial resistance: Kanamycin, 50 μg/mL
  Growth temperature: 37°C
  Growth strain: DH5alpha
  Copy number: High Copy
Gene/Insert
  Gene/Insert name: ZBTB7B Homology arms
  Species: H. sapiens (human)
  Entrez Gene: ZBTB7B (a.k.a. CKROX, THPOK, ZBTB15, ZFP-67, ZFP67, ZNF857B, c-KROX, hcKROX, vGAF)
  Tag / fusion protein: 3XFLAG-P2A-NeoR (C terminal on insert)
  Cloning method: Gibson Cloning
Terms and licenses: Academic/Nonprofit Terms; Industry Terms: Not Available to Industry
How to cite: pFETCh_ZBTB7B was a gift from Richard M. Myers (Addgene plasmid # 135730 ; http://n2t.net/addgene:135730 ; RRID:Addgene_135730)
